Addgene plasmid #203275: A*33:03:01
Purpose: Overexpress HLA allele
Depositing lab: Derin Keskin & Catherine Wu. Depositing organization: Dana-Farber Cancer Institute. Publication: A large peptidome dataset improves HLA class I epitope prediction across most of the human population. Sarkizova S, Klaeger S, Le PM, Li LW, Oliveira G, Keshishian H, Hartigan CR, Zhang W, Braun DA, Ligon KL, Bachireddy P, Zervantonakis IK, Rosenbluth JM, Ouspenskaia T, Law T, Justesen S, Stevens J, Lane WJ, Eisenhaure T, Lan Zhang G, Clauser KR, Hacohen N, Carr SA, Wu CJ, Keskin DB. Nat Biotechnol. 2020 Feb;38(2):199-209. doi: 10.1038/s41587-019-0322-9. Epub 2019 Dec 16. PubMed 31844290.
Backbone
  Vector backbone: pcDNA-3
  Vector type: Mammalian Expression
Growth in bacteria
  Bacterial resistance: Ampicillin, 100 μg/mL
  Growth temperature: 37°C
  Growth strain: NEB Stable
  Copy number: High Copy
Gene/Insert
  Gene/Insert name: A*33:03:01
  Species: H. sapiens (human)
  Entrez Gene: HLA-A (a.k.a. HLAA)
  Cloning method: Restriction Enzyme; 5′ cloning site BamHI (unknown if destroyed); 3′ cloning site EcoRI (unknown if destroyed)
  Sequencing primers: 5′ unknown
Terms and licenses: Academic/Nonprofit Terms; Industry Terms: Not Available to Industry
Depositor comments: Shortname from TIGL: K29
How to cite: A*33:03:01 was a gift from Derin Keskin & Catherine Wu (Addgene plasmid # 203275 ; http://n2t.net/addgene:203275 ; RRID:Addgene_203275)
