[The description below was written by a language model from this plasmid's Addgene catalogue record and pLannotate feature annotations shown in this document.]
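Description:
A*33:03:01 is a mammalian expression plasmid built on the pcDNA-3 backbone that carries the coding sequence of the human HLA-A class I allele A*33:03:01, cloned by restriction enzymes between BamHI and EcoRI sites. The sequenced record is 6,461 nt. In bacteria it is maintained as a high-copy plasmid through a ColE1/pUC-type origin and selected with ampicillin via the β-lactamase gene and its own promoter. An f1 origin is also present, along with short backbone remnants (lac promoter/operator, a lacI fragment, a bom fragment) that play no evident role in the construct's function.

The HLA-A open reading frame (about 1.1 kb, consistent with a full-length heavy chain) sits downstream of the human cytomegalovirus immediate early enhancer and promoter, which drive strong constitutive transcription in mammalian cells, and is followed by the bovine growth hormone polyadenylation signal. A T7 promoter lies just upstream of the insert and could support in vitro transcription or serve as a sequencing site. The automated annotation also flags a short match to a truncated HIV-1 5' LTR at the end of the CMV promoter; this is a small fragment, and the plasmid is not a lentiviral vector. No epitope tag or reporter is annotated on the insert. A separate cassette, consisting of the SV40 enhancer/early promoter, the neomycin phosphotransferase gene and the SV40 poly(A) signal, allows G418 selection of stably transfected cells.

The stated purpose is overexpression of this single HLA allele. The associated publication concerns a large HLA class I peptidome dataset for improving epitope prediction, which fits use of the plasmid to express one defined allele in cells for profiling its bound peptides.
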