Features (pLannotate 1.2.2; 20 found; start..end, strand, type, name):
     28..80      -  misc_feature   bom (fragment): basis of mobility region from pBR322
    235..614     +  enhancer       CMV enhancer: human cytomegalovirus immediate early enhancer
    615..818     +  promoter       CMV promoter: human cytomegalovirus (CMV) immediate early promoter
    814..847     +  LTR            5' LTR (truncated) (fragment): truncated 5' long terminal repeat (LTR) from HIV-1
    863..881     +  promoter       T7 promoter: promoter for bacteriophage T7 RNA polymerase
    923..2017    +  CDS            HLA-A: HLAA_HUMAN - Also known as HLAA. Experimental evidence at protein level: Swiss-Prot protein existence level 1. Allele A*74:01: Presents immunodominant HIV-1 epitopes derived from gag-pol (GQMVHQAISPR, QIYPGIKVR) and rev (RQIHSISER), carrying an aliphatic residue at position 2 and Arg anchor residue at the C-terminus. May contribute to viral load control in chronic HIV-1 infection. From Homo sapiens (Human).
   2058..2282    +  polyA_signal   bGH poly(A) signal: bovine growth hormone polyadenylation signal
   2286..2307    +  promoter       SV40 promoter (fragment): SV40 enhancer and early promoter
   2328..2756    +  rep_origin     f1 ori (sequence partly withheld): f1 bacteriophage origin of replication; arrow indicates direction of (+) strand synthesis
   2770..3099    +  promoter       SV40 promoter: SV40 enhancer and early promoter
   3166..3957    +  CDS            neo: KKA2_KLEPN - Also known as kan, nptII. Experimental evidence at protein level: Swiss-Prot protein existence level 1. Resistance to kanamycin, neomycin, paromomycin, ribostamycin, butirosin and gentamicin B. From Klebsiella pneumoniae.
   3981..4139    +  CDS            ble (fragment): BLE_KLEPN - Experimental evidence at protein level: Swiss-Prot protein existence level 1. Binding protein with a strong affinity to the bleomycin family of antibiotics. Binds to CL990; an antimitotic-antibiotic compound. From Klebsiella pneumoniae.
   4134..4255    +  polyA_signal   SV40 poly(A) signal: SV40 polyadenylation signal
   4328..4344    -  protein_bind   lac operator: The lac repressor binds to the lac operator to inhibit transcription in E. coli. This inhibition can be relieved by adding lactose or isopropyl-β-D-thiogalactopyranoside (IPTG). lac repressor encoded by lacI
   4352..4382    -  promoter       lac promoter: promoter for the E. coli lac operon
   4397..4418    -  protein_bind   CAP binding site: CAP binding activates transcription in the presence of cAMP. E. coli catabolite activator protein
   4431..4523    -  CDS            lacI (fragment): lac repressor; lacI; The lac repressor binds to the lac operator to inhibit transcription in E. coli. This inhibition can be relieved by adding lactose or isopropyl-β-D-thiogalactopyranoside (IPTG).
   4706..5294    -  rep_origin     ori: high-copy-number ColE1/pMB1/pBR322/pUC origin of replication
   5465..6325    -  CDS            AmpR: β-lactamase; bla; confers resistance to ampicillin, carbenicillin, and related antibiotics
   6326..6430    -  promoter       AmpR promoter: bla
>Addgene plasmid #203275 | A*33:03:01 | addgene full sequence | sequence record 399860 | Addgene NGS Result
GACGGATCGGGAGATCTCCCGATCCCCTATGGTGCACTCTCAGTACAATCTGCTCTGATGCCGCATAGTT
AAGCCAGTATCTGCTCCCTGCTTGTGTGTTGGAGGTCGCTGAGTAGTGCGCGAGCAAAATTTAAGCTACA
ACAAGGCAAGGCTTGACCGACAATTGCATGAAGAATCTGCTTAGGGTTAGGCGTTTTGCGCTGCTTCGCG
ATGTACGGGCCAGATATACGCGTTGACATTGATTATTGACTAGTTATTAATAGTAATCAATTACGGGGTC
ATTAGTTCATAGCCCATATATGGAGTTCCGCGTTACATAACTTACGGTAAATGGCCCGCCTGGCTGACCG
CCCAACGACCCCCGCCCATTGACGTCAATAATGACGTATGTTCCCATAGTAACGCCAATAGGGACTTTCC
ATTGACGTCAATGGGTGGAGTATTTACGGTAAACTGCCCACTTGGCAGTACATCAAGTGTATCATATGCC
AAGTACGCCCCCTATTGACGTCAATGACGGTAAATGGCCCGCCTGGCATTATGCCCAGTACATGACCTTA
TGGGACTTTCCTACTTGGCAGTACATCTACGTATTAGTCATCGCTATTACCATGGTGATGCGGTTTTGGC
AGTACATCAATGGGCGTGGATAGCGGTTTGACTCACGGGGATTTCCAAGTCTCCACCCCATTGACGTCAA
TGGGAGTTTGTTTTGGCACCAAAATCAACGGGACTTTCCAAAATGTCGTAACAACTCCGCCCCATTGACG
CAAATGGGCGGTAGGCGTGTACGGTGGGAGGTCTATATAAGCAGAGCTCTCTGGCTAACTAGAGAACCCA
CTGCTTACTGGCTTATCGAAATTAATACGACTCACTATAGGGAGACCCAAGCTGGCTAGCGTTTAAACTT
AAGCTTGCCACCATGGCCGTCATGGCGCCCCGAACCCTCCTCCTGCTACTCTTGGGGGCCCTGGCCCTGA
CCCAGACCTGGGCGGGCTCCCACTCCATGAGGTATTTCACCACATCCGTGTCCCGGCCCGGCCGCGGGGA
GCCCCGCTTCATCGCCGTGGGCTACGTGGACGACACGCAGTTCGTGCGGTTCGACAGCGACGCCGCGAGC
CAGAGGATGGAGCCGCGGGCGCCGTGGATAGAGCAGGAGGGGCCGGAGTATTGGGACCGGAACACACGGA
ATGTGAAGGCCCACTCACAGATTGACCGAGTGGACCTGGGGACCCTGCGCGGCTACTACAACCAGAGCGA
GGCCGGTTCTCACACCATCCAGATGATGTATGGCTGCGACGTGGGGTCGGACGGGCGCTTCCTCCGCGGG
TACCAGCAGGACGCCTACGACGGCAAGGATTACATCGCCTTGAACGAGGACCTGCGCTCTTGGACCGCGG
CGGACATGGCGGCTCAGATCACCCAGCGCAAGTGGGAGGCGGCCCGTGTGGCGGAGCAGTTGAGAGCCTA
CCTGGAGGGCACGTGCGTGGAGTGGCTCCGCAGATACCTGGAGAACGGGAAGGAGACGCTGCAGCGCACG
GACCCCCCCAAGACGCATATGACTCACCACGCTGTCTCTGACCATGAGGCCACCCTGAGGTGCTGGGCCC
TGAGCTTCTACCCTGCGGAGATCACACTGACCTGGCAGCGGGATGGGGAGGACCAGACCCAGGACACGGA
GCTCGTGGAGACCAGGCCTGCAGGGGATGGAACCTTCCAGAAGTGGGCGTCTGTGGTGGTGCCTTCTGGA
CAGGAGCAGAGATACACCTGCCATGTGCAGCATGAGGGTCTCCCCAAGCCCCTCACCCTGAGATGGGAGC
CGTCTTCCCAGCCCACCATCCCCATCGTGGGCATCATTGCTGGCCTAGTTCTCTTTGGAGCTGTGTTCGC
TGGAGCTGTGGTCGCTGCTGTGAGGTGGAGGAGGAAGAGCTCAGATAGAAAAGGAGGGAGCTACTCTCAG
GCTGCAAGCAGTGACAGTGCCCAGGGCTCTGATATGTCTCTCACAGCTTGTAAAGTGTGATCTAGAGGGC
CCGTTTAAACCCGCTGATCAGCCTCGACTGTGCCTTCTAGTTGCCAGCCATCTGTTGTTTGCCCCTCCCC
CGTGCCTTCCTTGACCCTGGAAGGTGCCACTCCCACTGTCCTTTCCTAATAAAATGAGGAAATTGCATCG
CATTGTCTGAGTAGGTGTCATTCTATTCTGGGGGGTGGGGTGGGGCAGGACAGCAAGGGGGAGGATTGGG
AAGACAATAGCAGGCATGCTGGGGATGCGGTGGGCTCTATGGCTTCTGAGGCGGAAAGAACCAGCTGGGG
CTCTAGGGGGTATCCCC
[124 nt withheld, positions 2328-2451]
C
[91 nt withheld, positions 2453-2543]
A
[49 nt withheld, positions 2545-2593]
CCTTTGACGTTGGAGTCCACGTTCTTT
[37 nt withheld, positions 2621-2657]
ACCCTATCTCGGTCTATTCTTTTGATTTATAAGGGATTTTGCCGATTTCGGCCTATTGGTTAAAAAATGA
GCTGATTTAACAAAAATTTAACGCGAATTAATTCTGTGGAATGTGTGTCAGTTAGGGTGTGGAAAGTCCC
CAGGCTCCCCAGCAGGCAGAAGTATGCAAAGCATGCATCTCAATTAGTCAGCAACCAGGTGTGGAAAGTC
CCCAGGCTCCCCAGCAGGCAGAAGTATGCAAAGCATGCATCTCAATTAGTCAGCAACCATAGTCCCGCCC
CTAACTCCGCCCATCCCGCCCCTAACTCCGCCCAGTTCCGCCCATTCTCCGCCCCATGGCTGACTAATTT
TTTTTATTTATGCAGAGGCCGAGGCCGCCTCTGCCTCTGAGCTATTCCAGAAGTAGTGAGGAGGCTTTTT
TGGAGGCCTAGGCTTTTGCAAAAAGCTCCCGGGAGCTTGTATATCCATTTTCGGATCTGATCAAGAGACA
GGATGAGGATCGTTTCGCATGATTGAACAAGATGGATTGCACGCAGGTTCTCCGGCCGCTTGGGTGGAGA
GGCTATTCGGCTATGACTGGGCACAACAGACAATCGGCTGCTCTGATGCCGCCGTGTTCCGGCTGTCAGC
GCAGGGGCGCCCGGTTCTTTTTGTCAAGACCGACCTGTCCGGTGCCCTGAATGAACTGCAGGACGAGGCA
GCGCGGCTATCGTGGCTGGCCACGACGGGCGTTCCTTGCGCAGCTGTGCTCGACGTTGTCACTGAAGCGG
GAAGGGACTGGCTGCTATTGGGCGAAGTGCCGGGGCAGGATCTCCTGTCATCTCACCTTGCTCCTGCCGA
GAAAGTATCCATCATGGCTGATGCAATGCGGCGGCTGCATACGCTTGATCCGGCTACCTGCCCATTCGAC
CACCAAGCGAAACATCGCATCGAGCGAGCACGTACTCGGATGGAAGCCGGTCTTGTCGATCAGGATGATC
TGGACGAAGAGCATCAGGGGCTCGCGCCAGCCGAACTGTTCGCCAGGCTCAAGGCGCGCATGCCCGACGG
CGAGGATCTCGTCGTGACCCATGGCGATGCCTGCTTGCCGAATATCATGGTGGAAAATGGCCGCTTTTCT
GGATTCATCGACTGTGGCCGGCTGGGTGTGGCGGACCGCTATCAGGACATAGCGTTGGCTACCCGTGATA
TTGCTGAAGAGCTTGGCGGCGAATGGGCTGACCGCTTCCTCGTGCTTTACGGTATCGCCGCTCCCGATTC
GCAGCGCATCGCCTTCTATCGCCTTCTTGACGAGTTCTTCTGAGCGGGACTCTGGGGTTCGAAATGACCG
ACCAAGCGACGCCCAACCTGCCATCACGAGATTTCGATTCCACCGCCGCCTTCTATGAAAGGTTGGGCTT
CGGAATCGTTTTCCGGGACGCCGGCTGGATGATCCTCCAGCGCGGGGATCTCATGCTGGAGTTCTTCGCC
CACCCCAACTTGTTTATTGCAGCTTATAATGGTTACAAATAAAGCAATAGCATCACAAATTTCACAAATA
AAGCATTTTTTTCACTGCATTCTAGTTGTGGTTTGTCCAAACTCATCAATGTATCTTATCATGTCTGTAT
ACCGTCGACCTCTAGCTAGAGCTTGGCGTAATCATGGTCATAGCTGTTTCCTGTGTGAAATTGTTATCCG
CTCACAATTCCACACAACATACGAGCCGGAAGCATAAAGTGTAAAGCCTGGGGTGCCTAATGAGTGAGCT
AACTCACATTAATTGCGTTGCGCTCACTGCCCGCTTTCCAGTCGGGAAACCTGTCGTGCCAGCTGCATTA
ATGAATCGGCCAACGCGCGGGGAGAGGCGGTTTGCGTATTGGGCGCTCTTCCGCTTCCTCGCTCACTGAC
TCGCTGCGCTCGGTCGTTCGGCTGCGGCGAGCGGTATCAGCTCACTCAAAGGCGGTAATACGGTTATCCA
CAGAATCAGGGGATAACGCAGGAAAGAACATGTGAGCAAAAGGCCAGCAAAAGGCCAGGAACCGTAAAAA
GGCCGCGTTGCTGGCGTTTTTCCATAGGCTCCGCCCCCCTGACGAGCATCACAAAAATCGACGCTCAAGT
CAGAGGTGGCGAAACCCGACAGGACTATAAAGATACCAGGCGTTTCCCCCTGGAAGCTCCCTCGTGCGCT
CTCCTGTTCCGACCCTGCCGCTTACCGGATACCTGTCCGCCTTTCTCCCTTCGGGAAGCGTGGCGCTTTC
TCATAGCTCACGCTGTAGGTATCTCAGTTCGGTGTAGGTCGTTCGCTCCAAGCTGGGCTGTGTGCACGAA
CCCCCCGTTCAGCCCGACCGCTGCGCCTTATCCGGTAACTATCGTCTTGAGTCCAACCCGGTAAGACACG
ACTTATCGCCACTGGCAGCAGCCACTGGTAACAGGATTAGCAGAGCGAGGTATGTAGGCGGTGCTACAGA
GTTCTTGAAGTGGTGGCCTAACTACGGCTACACTAGAAGAACAGTATTTGGTATCTGCGCTCTGCTGAAG
CCAGTTACCTTCGGAAAAAGAGTTGGTAGCTCTTGATCCGGCAAACAAACCACCGCTGGTAGCGGTGGTT
TTTTTGTTTGCAAGCAGCAGATTACGCGCAGAAAAAAAGGATCTCAAGAAGATCCTTTGATCTTTTCTAC
GGGGTCTGACGCTCAGTGGAACGAAAACTCACGTTAAGGGATTTTGGTCATGAGATTATCAAAAAGGATC
TTCACCTAGATCCTTTTAAATTAAAAATGAAGTTTTAAATCAATCTAAAGTATATATGAGTAAACTTGGT
CTGACAGTTACCAATGCTTAATCAGTGAGGCACCTATCTCAGCGATCTGTCTATTTCGTTCATCCATAGT
TGCCTGACTCCCCGTCGTGTAGATAACTACGATACGGGAGGGCTTACCATCTGGCCCCAGTGCTGCAATG
ATACCGCGAGACCCACGCTCACCGGCTCCAGATTTATCAGCAATAAACCAGCCAGCCGGAAGGGCCGAGC
GCAGAAGTGGTCCTGCAACTTTATCCGCCTCCATCCAGTCTATTAATTGTTGCCGGGAAGCTAGAGTAAG
TAGTTCGCCAGTTAATAGTTTGCGCAACGTTGTTGCCATTGCTACAGGCATCGTGGTGTCACGCTCGTCG
TTTGGTATGGCTTCATTCAGCTCCGGTTCCCAACGATCAAGGCGAGTTACATGATCCCCCATGTTGTGCA
AAAAAGCGGTTAGCTCCTTCGGTCCTCCGATCGTTGTCAGAAGTAAGTTGGCCGCAGTGTTATCACTCAT
GGTTATGGCAGCACTGCATAATTCTCTTACTGTCATGCCATCCGTAAGATGCTTTTCTGTGACTGGTGAG
TACTCAACCAAGTCATTCTGAGAATAGTGTATGCGGCGACCGAGTTGCTCTTGCCCGGCGTCAATACGGG
ATAATACCGCGCCACATAGCAGAACTTTAAAAGTGCTCATCATTGGAAAACGTTCTTCGGGGCGAAAACT
CTCAAGGATCTTACCGCTGTTGAGATCCAGTTCGATGTAACCCACTCGTGCACCCAACTGATCTTCAGCA
TCTTTTACTTTCACCAGCGTTTCTGGGTGAGCAAAAACAGGAAGGCAAAATGCCGCAAAAAAGGGAATAA
GGGCGACACGGAAATGTTGAATACTCATACTCTTCCTTTTTCAATATTATTGAAGCATTTATCAGGGTTA
TTGTCTCATGAGCGGATACATATTTGAATGTATTTAGAAAAATAAACAAATAGGGGTTCCGCGCACATTT
CCCCGAAAAGTGCCACCTGACGTC
