>Addgene plasmid #203275 | A*33:03:01 | depositor partial sequence | sequence record 394202 | HLA:HLA00106 A*33:03:01 1098 bp (K29)
ATGGCCGTCATGGCGCCCCGAACCCTCCTCCTGCTACTCTTGGGGGCCCTGGCCCTGACCCAGACCTGGG
CGGGCTCCCACTCCATGAGGTATTTCACCACATCCGTGTCCCGGCCCGGCCGCGGGGAGCCCCGCTTCAT
CGCCGTGGGCTACGTGGACGACACGCAGTTCGTGCGGTTCGACAGCGACGCCGCGAGCCAGAGGATGGAG
CCGCGGGCGCCGTGGATAGAGCAGGAGGGGCCGGAGTATTGGGACCGGAACACACGGAATGTGAAGGCCC
ACTCACAGATTGACCGAGTGGACCTGGGGACCCTGCGCGGCTACTACAACCAGAGCGAGGCCGGTTCTCA
CACCATCCAGATGATGTATGGCTGCGACGTGGGGTCGGACGGGCGCTTCCTCCGCGGGTACCAGCAGGAC
GCCTACGACGGCAAGGATTACATCGCCTTGAACGAGGACCTGCGCTCTTGGACCGCGGCGGACATGGCGG
CTCAGATCACCCAGCGCAAGTGGGAGGCGGCCCGTGTGGCGGAGCAGTTGAGAGCCTACCTGGAGGGCAC
GTGCGTGGAGTGGCTCCGCAGATACCTGGAGAACGGGAAGGAGACGCTGCAGCGCACGGACCCCCCCAAG
ACGCATATGACTCACCACGCTGTCTCTGACCATGAGGCCACCCTGAGGTGCTGGGCCCTGAGCTTCTACC
CTGCGGAGATCACACTGACCTGGCAGCGGGATGGGGAGGACCAGACCCAGGACACGGAGCTCGTGGAGAC
CAGGCCTGCAGGGGATGGAACCTTCCAGAAGTGGGCGTCTGTGGTGGTGCCTTCTGGACAGGAGCAGAGA
TACACCTGCCATGTGCAGCATGAGGGTCTCCCCAAGCCCCTCACCCTGAGATGGGAGCCGTCTTCCCAGC
CCACCATCCCCATCGTGGGCATCATTGCTGGCCTAGTTCTCTTTGGAGCTGTGTTCGCTGGAGCTGTGGT
CGCTGCTGTGAGGTGGAGGAGGAAGAGCTCAGATAGAAAAGGAGGGAGCTACTCTCAGGCTGCAAGCAGT
GACAGTGCCCAGGGCTCTGATATGTCTCTCACAGCTTGTAAAGTGTGA
